>Addgene plasmid #43592 | III-CTCC | depositor partial sequence | sequence record 58857 | III-CTCC sequence 426 bps
CGTCTCGGCTCACCCCAGAGCAGGTCGTGGCGATCGCAAGCCACGACGGAGGAAAGCAAGCCTTGGAAAC
AGTACAGAGGCTGTTGCCTGTGCTGTGCCAAGCGCACGGACTCACCCCAGAGCAGGTCGTGGCCATTGCC
TCGAATGGAGGGGGCAAACAGGCGTTGGAAACCGTACAACGATTGCTGCCGGTGCTGTGCCAAGCGCACG
GCCTCACCCCAGAGCAGGTCGTGGCGATCGCAAGCCACGACGGAGGAAAGCAAGCCTTGGAAACAGTACA
GAGGCTGTTGCCTGTGCTGTGCCAAGCGCACGGATTAACCCCAGAGCAGGTCGTGGCGATCGCAAGCCAC
GACGGAGGAAAGCAAGCCTTGGAAACAGTACAGAGGCTGTTGCCTGTGCTGTGCCAAGCGCACGGACTCA
GAGACG
