>Addgene plasmid #43592 | III-CTCC | addgene partial sequence | sequence record 61560 | M13-F20 5'-TGTAAAACGACGGCCAGT-3'
GATTGGGCCCTCTGATGCATGCTCGAGCGGCCGCCAGTGTGATGGATATCTGCAGAATTCGCCCTTGATG
CCGTCCTAGCGCGTCTCGGCTCACCCCAGAGCAGGTCGTGGCGATCGCAAGCCACGACGGAGGAAAGCAA
GCCTTGGAAACAGTACAGAGGCTGTTGCCTGTGCTGTGCCAAGCGCACGGACTCACCCCAGAGCAGGTCG
TGGCCATTGCCTCGAATGGAGGGGGCAAACAGGCGTTGGAAACCGTACAACGATTGCTGCCGGTGCTGTG
CCAAGCGCACGGCCTCACCCCAGAGCAGGTCGTGGCGATCGCAAGCCACGACGGAGGAAAGCAAGCCTTG
GAAACAGTACAGAGGCTGTTGCCTGTGCTGTGCCAAGCGCACGGATTAACCCCAGAGCAGGTCGTGGCGA
TCGCAAGCCACGACGGAGGAAAGCAAGCCTTGGAAACAGTACAGAGGCTGTTGCCTGTGCTGTGCCAAGC
GCACGGACTCAGAGACGTGGGCACAGGAAAGATACTAAGGGCGAATTCCAGCACACTGGCGGCCGTTACT
AGTGGATCCGAGCTCGGTACCAAGCTTGGCGTAATCATGGTCATAGCTGTTTCCTGTGTGAAATTGTTAT
CCGCTCACAATTCCACACAACATACGAGCCGGAAGCATAAAGTGTAAAGCCTGGGGTGCCTAATGAGTGA
GCTAACTCACATTAATTGCGTTGCGCTCACTGCCCGCTTTCCAGTCGGGAAACCTGTCGTGCCAGCTGCA
TTAATGAATCGGCCAACGCGCGGGGAGAGGCGGTTTGCGTATTGGGCGCTCTTCCGCTTCCTCGCTCACT
GACTCGCTGCGCTCGGTCGTTCGGCTGCGGC
