[The description below was written by a language model from this plasmid's Addgene catalogue record.]
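Description:
III-CTCC is a bacterial cloning plasmid built on the commercial pCRII-TOPO backbone (about 4.0 kb without insert), carrying a 426 bp synthetic insert introduced by TOPO cloning. It is a high-copy plasmid propagated in E. coli and can be selected with both ampicillin and kanamycin, reflecting the two resistance markers on this backbone. The record lists T7 and M13-reverse as the sequencing primers flanking the insert, consistent with the standard primer sites surrounding the TOPO cloning site in this vector family. No feature table is provided, so individual backbone elements such as the origin of replication are not itemised in the record.

The insert is described only by its name and as synthetic; the record does not spell out its contents. The associated publication describes a TALEN genome-editing system for generating human stem cell-based disease models, and the naming and size suggest that the plasmid is one member of a library of pre-assembled TALE repeat modules: "CTCC" plausibly denotes the four DNA bases recognised by a block of four repeats (roughly 100 bp each, in keeping with the 426 bp insert), and "III" plausibly denotes the block's position in the ordered assembly of a full repeat array. This interpretation is an inference rather than a recorded fact. There is no promoter-driven expression cassette for mammalian cells indicated here; the plasmid appears to serve as a storage and source vector from which the module would be taken and combined with other blocks to build custom TALENs for targeted genome modification.
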