Addgene plasmid #43592: III-CTCC
Depositing lab: Chad Cowan & Kiran Musunuru. Depositing organization: Harvard University. Publication: A TALEN Genome-Editing System for Generating Human Stem Cell-Based Disease Models. Ding Q, Lee YK, Schaefer EA, Peters DT, Veres A, Kim K, Kuperwasser N, Motola DL, Meissner TB, Hendriks WT, Trevisan M, Gupta RM, Moisan A, Banks E, Friesen M, Schinzel RT, Xia F, Tang A, Xia Y, Figueroa E, Wann A, Ahfeldt T, Daheron L, Zhang F, Rubin LL, Peng LF, Chung RT, Musunuru K, Cowan CA. Cell Stem Cell. 2012 Dec 12. pii: S1934-5909(12)00645-5. doi: 10.1016/j.stem.2012.11.011. PubMed 23246482.
Backbone
  Vector backbone: pCRII-TOPO
  Backbone manufacturer: Invitrogen
  Backbone size w/o insert (bp): 3973
  Vector type: Bacterial Cloning
Growth in bacteria
  Bacterial resistance: Ampicillin and Kanamycin, 100 & 50 μg/mL
  Growth temperature: 37°C
  Growth strain: Top10
  Copy number: High Copy
Gene/Insert
  Gene/Insert name: III-CTCC
  Species: Synthetic
  Insert size (bp): 426
  Cloning method: TOPO Cloning
  Sequencing primers: 5′ T7; 3′ M13-rev
Terms and licenses: Academic/Nonprofit Terms; Industry Terms: Not Available to Industry
How to cite: III-CTCC was a gift from Chad Cowan & Kiran Musunuru (Addgene plasmid # 43592 ; http://n2t.net/addgene:43592 ; RRID:Addgene_43592)
